Addgene plasmid #18021: pEF/myc/ER FLIPglu-30uDelta13V
Depositing lab: Wolf Frommer. Depositing organization: Carnegie Institution for Science. Publication: Facilitative plasma membrane transporters function during ER transit. Takanaga H, Frommer WB. FASEB J. 2010 Aug . 24(8):2849-58. 10.1096/fj.09-146472 PubMed 20354141.
Backbone
  Vector backbone: pEF/myc/ER
  Backbone manufacturer: Invitrogen
  Backbone size w/o insert (bp): 5603
  Vector type: Mammalian Expression
  Selectable markers: Neomycin (select with G418)
Growth in bacteria
  Bacterial resistance: Ampicillin, 100 μg/mL
  Growth temperature: 37°C
  Growth strain: DH5alpha
  Copy number: High Copy
Gene/Insert
  Gene/Insert name: FLIPglu D154A Delta13 (alt names: ECFP-mglB-Venus; Periplasmic glucose binding)
  Species: E. coli
  Insert size (bp): 2400
  Mutation: mglB-D154A
  Tag / fusion protein: ECFP (N terminal on insert); Venus (C terminal on insert)
  Cloning method: Restriction Enzyme; 5′ cloning site NcoI (not destroyed); 3′ cloning site XbaI (not destroyed)
  Sequencing primers: 5′ unknown
Terms and licenses: Academic/Nonprofit Terms; Industry Terms: Not Available to Industry
How to cite: pEF/myc/ER FLIPglu-30uDelta13V was a gift from Wolf Frommer (Addgene plasmid # 18021 ; http://n2t.net/addgene:18021 ; RRID:Addgene_18021)
