[The description below was written by a language model from this plasmid's Addgene catalogue record and pLannotate feature annotations shown in this document.]
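Description:
pEF/myc/ER FLIPglu-30uDelta13V is a mammalian expression plasmid built on the commercial pEF/myc/ER backbone. It directs a genetically encoded FRET glucose sensor into the secretory pathway. In bacteria it is maintained as a high-copy plasmid through a ColE1/pUC-type origin and selected with ampicillin via the β-lactamase gene. An f1 origin is also present. For mammalian cells, an SV40 early promoter drives the neomycin phosphotransferase gene, followed by an SV40 polyadenylation signal, which allows G418 selection of stable transfectants. A short bleomycin-resistance fragment annotated after neo appears to be a remnant rather than a functional marker.

The expression cassette uses the strong constitutive human EF-1α promoter and ends at the bovine growth hormone poly(A) signal. The open reading frame begins with a modified mouse immunoglobulin heavy-chain signal sequence, which routes the protein into the endoplasmic reticulum. This is followed by the sensor itself, in which ECFP is fused to the E. coli periplasmic glucose/galactose-binding protein MglB and then to Venus. The insert was cloned between NcoI and XbaI sites. MglB carries the D154A substitution, and the "30u" and "Delta13" elements of the name presumably denote a roughly 30 µM affinity variant and a deletion, but the record does not define them. Sugar binding changes the conformation of MglB and so alters energy transfer between the cyan donor and yellow acceptor, giving a ratiometric readout.

The backbone name implies a myc epitope and an ER retention signal, but neither is annotated in the feature table, so it is unclear whether they remain in frame with the sensor. The associated publication concerns the function of plasma membrane transporters during ER transit, which fits use of this construct to monitor glucose levels within the ER lumen of living cells.
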