Features (pLannotate 1.2.2; 15 found; start..end, strand, type, name):
     23..1185    +  promoter       EF-1α promoter: strong constitutive promoter for human elongation factor EF-1α
   1199..1337    +  sig_peptide    IgH signal sequence: modified signal sequence from the mouse immunoglobulin heavy chain variable region
   1377..2057    +  CDS            Enhanced Cyan-Emitting GFP: Enhanced Cyan-Emitting GFP is a basic (constitutively fluorescent) cyan fluorescent protein published in 2002, derived from Aequorea victoria.
   2025..2972    +  CDS            mglB: DGAL_ECOLI - Experimental evidence at protein level: Swiss-Prot protein existence level 1. This protein is involved in the active transport of galactose and glucose. It plays a role in the chemotaxis towards the two sugars by interacting with the trg chemoreceptor. From Escherichia coli (strain K12).
   2976..3674    +  CDS            Venus: Venus is a basic (constitutively fluorescent) yellow fluorescent protein published in 2002, derived from Aequorea victoria. It is reported to be a rapidly-maturing weak dimer with moderate acid sensitivity.
   3773..3980    +  polyA_signal   bGH poly(A) signal: bovine growth hormone polyadenylation signal
   4001..4022    +  promoter       SV40 promoter (fragment): SV40 enhancer and early promoter
   4043..4471    +  rep_origin     f1 ori (sequence partly withheld): f1 bacteriophage origin of replication; arrow indicates direction of (+) strand synthesis
   4485..4815    +  promoter       SV40 promoter: SV40 enhancer and early promoter
   4836..5627    +  CDS            neo: KKA2_KLEPN - Also known as kan, nptII. Experimental evidence at protein level: Swiss-Prot protein existence level 1. Resistance to kanamycin, neomycin, paromomycin, ribostamycin, butirosin and gentamicin B. From Klebsiella pneumoniae.
   5651..5809    +  CDS            ble (fragment): BLE_KLEPN - Experimental evidence at protein level: Swiss-Prot protein existence level 1. Binding protein with a strong affinity to the bleomycin family of antibiotics. Binds to CL990; an antimitotic-antibiotic compound. From Klebsiella pneumoniae.
   5804..5925    +  polyA_signal   SV40 poly(A) signal: SV40 polyadenylation signal
   6127..6715    -  rep_origin     ori: high-copy-number ColE1/pMB1/pBR322/pUC origin of replication
   6886..7746    -  CDS            AmpR: β-lactamase; bla; confers resistance to ampicillin, carbenicillin, and related antibiotics
   7747..7851    -  promoter       AmpR promoter: bla
>Addgene plasmid #18021 | pEF/myc/ER FLIPglu-30uDelta13V | depositor full sequence | sequence record 8777 | Author sequence
GTACCGAATTCAAGCTTCGTGAGGCTCCGGTGCCCGTCAGTGGGCAGAGCGCACATCGCCCACAGTCCCC
GAGAAGTTGGGGGGAGGGGTCGGCAATTGAACCGGTGCCTAGAGAAGGTGGCGCGGGGTAAACTGGGAAA
GTGATGTCGTGTACTGGCTCCGCCTTTTTCCCGAGGGTGGGGGAGAACCGTATATAAGTGCAGTAGTCGC
CGTGAACGTTCTTTTTCGCAACGGGTTTGCCGCCAGAACACAGGTAAGTGCCGTGTGTGGTTCCCGCGGG
CCTGGCCTCTTTACGGGTTATGGCCCTTGCGTGCCTTGAATTACTTCCACCTGGCTCCAGTACGTGATTC
TTGATCCCGAGCTGGAGCCAGGGGCGGGCCTTGCGCTTTAGGAGCCCCTTCGCCTCGTGCTTGAGTTGAG
GCCTGGCCTGGGCGCTGGGGCCGCCGCGTGCGAATCTGGTGGCACCTTCGCGCCTGTCTCGCTGCTTTCG
ATAAGTCTCTAGCCATTTAAAATTTTTGATGACCTGCTGCGACGCTTTTTTTCTGGCAAGATAGTCTTGT
AAATGCGGGCCAGGATCTGCACACTGGTATTTCGGTTTTTGGGCCCGCGGCCGGCGACGGGGCCCGTGCG
TCCCAGCGCACATGTTCGGCGAGGCGGGGCCTGCGAGCGCGGCCACCGAGAATCGGACGGGGGTAGTCTC
AAGCTGGCCGGCCTGCTCTGGTGCCTGGCCTCGCGCCGCCGTGTATCGCCCCGCCCTGGGCGGCAAGGCT
GGCCCGGTCGGCACCAGTTGCGTGAGCGGAAAGATGGCCGCTTCCCGGCCCTGCTCCAGGGGGCTCAAAA
TGGAGGACGCGGCGCTCGGGAGAGCGGGCGGGTGAGTCACCCACACAAAGGAAAAGGGCCTTTCCGTCCT
CAGCCGTCGCTTCATGTGACTCCACGGAGTACCGGGCGCCGTCCAGGCACCTCGATTAGTTCTGGAGCTT
TTGGAGTACGTCGTCTTTAGGTTGGGGGGAGGGGTTTTATGCGATGGAGTTTCCCCACACTGAGTGGGTG
GAGACTGAAGTTAGGCCAGCTTGGCACTTGATGTAATTCTCCTTGGAATTTGGCCTTTTTGAGTTTGGAT
CTTGGTTCATTCTCAAGCCTCAGACAGTGGTTCAAAGTTTTTTTCTTCCATTTCAGGTGTCGTGAACACG
TGGCCACCATGGGATGGAGCTGTATCATCCTCTTCTTGGTAGCAACAGCTACAGGTAAGGGGTTAACAGT
AGCAGGCTTGAGGTCTGGACATATATATGGGTGACAATGACATCCACTTTGCCTTTCTCTCCACAGGCGC
GCACTCCCAGGTCCAACTGCAGGTCGACCTCGAGAGCGGCCGCGTGAGCAAGGGCGAGGAGCTGTTCACC
GGGGTGGTGCCCATCCTGGTCGAGCTGGACGGCGACGTAAACGGCCACAAGTTCAGCGTGTCCGGCGAGG
GCGAGGGCGATGCCACCTACGGCAAGCTGACCCTGAAGTTCATCTGCACCACCGGCAAGCTGCCCGTGCC
CTGGCCCACCCTCGTGACCACCCTGACCTGGGGCGTGCAGTGCTTCAGCCGCTACCCCGACCACATGAAG
CAGCACGACTTCTTCAAGTCCGCCATGCCCGAAGGCTACGTCCAGGAGCGCACCATCTTCTTCAAGGACG
ACGGCAACTACAAGACCCGCGCCGAGGTGAAGTTCGAGGGCGACACCCTGGTGAACCGCATCGAGCTGAA
GGGCATCGACTTCAAGGAGGACGGCAACATCCTGGGGCACAAGCTGGAGTACAACTACATCAGCCACAAC
GTCTATATCACCGCCGACAAGCAGAAGAACGGCATCAAGGCCAACTTCAAGATCCGCCACAACATCGAGG
ACGGCAGCGTGCAGCTCGCCGACCACTACCAGCAGAACACCCCCATCGGCGACGGCCCCGTGCTGCTGCC
CGACAACCACTACCTGAGCACCCAGTCCGCCCTGAGCAAAGACCCCAACGAGAAGCGCGATCACATGGTC
CTGCTGGAGTTCGTGACCGCCGCCGGGATCGCTGATACTCGCATTGGTGTAACAATCTATAAGTACGACG
ATAACTTTATGTCTGTAGTGCGCAAGGCTATTGAGCAAGATGCGAAAGCCGCGCCAGATGTTCAGCTGCT
GATGAATGATTCTCAGAATGACCAGTCCAAGCAGAACGATCAGATCGACGTATTGCTGGCGAAAGGGGTG
AAGGCACTGGCAATCAACCTGGTTGACCCGGCAGCTGCGGGTACGGTGATTGAGAAAGCGCGTGGGCAAA
ACGTGCCGGTGGTTTTCTTCAACAAAGAACCGTCTCGTAAGGCGCTGGATAGCTACGACAAAGCCTACTA
CGTTGGCACTGACTCCAAAGAGTCCGGCATTATTCAAGGCGATTTGATTGCTAAACACTGGGCGGCGAAT
CAGGGTTGGGATCTGAACAAAGACGGTCAGATTCAGTTCGTACTGCTGAAAGGTGAACCGGGCCATCCGG
CGGCAGAAGCACGTACCACTTACGTGATTAAAGAATTGAACGATAAAGGCATCAAAACTGAACAGTTACA
GTTAGATACCGCAATGTGGGACACCGCTCAGGCGAAAGATAAGATGGACGCCTGGCTGTCTGGCCCGAAC
GCCAACAAAATCGAAGTGGTTATCGCCAACAACGATGCGATGGCAATGGGCGCGGTTGAAGCGCTGAAAG
CACACAACAAGTCCAGCATTCCGGTGTTTGGCGTCGATGCGCTGCCAGAAGCGCTGGCGCTGGTGAAATC
CGGTGCACTGGCGGGCACCGTACTGAACGATGCTAACAACCAGGCGAAAGCGACCTTTGATCTGGCGAAA
AACCTGGCCGATGGTAAAGGTGCGGCTGATGGCACCAACTGGAAAATCGACAACAAAGTGGTCCGCGTAC
CTTATGTTGGCGTAGATAAAGACAACCTGGCTCTCGAGCTGTTCACCGGGGTGGTGCCCATCCTGGTCGA
GCTGGACGGCGACGTAAACGGCCACAAGTTCAGCGTGTCCGGCGAGGGCGAGGGCGATGCCACCTACGGC
AAGCTGACCCTGAAGCTGATCTGCACCACCGGCAAGCTGCCCGTGCCCTGGCCCACCCTCGTGACCACCC
TGGGCTACGGCCTGCAGTGCTTCGCCCGCTACCCCGACCACATGAAGCAGCACGACTTCTTCAAGTCCGC
CATGCCCGAAGGCTACGTCCAGGAGCGCACCATCTTCTTCAAGGACGACGGCAACTACAAGACCCGCGCC
GAGGTGAAGTTCGAGGGCGACACCCTGGTGAACCGCATCGAGCTGAAGGGCATCGACTTCAAGGAGGACG
GCAACATCCTGGGGCACAAGCTGGAGTACAACTACAACAGCCACAACGTCTATATCACCGCCGACAAGCA
GAAGAACGGCATCAAGGCCAACTTCAAGATCCGCCACAACATCGAGGACGGCGGCGTGCAGCTCGCCGAC
CACTACCAGCAGAACACCCCCATCGGCGACGGCCCCGTGCTGCTGCCCGACAACCACTACCTGAGCTACC
AGTCCGCCCTGAGCAAAGACCCCAACGAGAAGCGCGATCACATGGTCCTGCTGGAGTTCGTGACCGCCGC
CGGGATCACTCTCGGCATGGACGAGCTGTACAAGGCGGCCGCAGAACAAAAACTCATCTCAGAAGAGGAT
CTGAATGGGGCCGCAAGCGAGAAGGACGAGCTGTAGTCTAGAAGCTCGCTGATCAGCCTCGACTGTGCCT
TCTAGTTGCCAGCCATCTGTTGTTTGCCCCTCCCCCGTGCCTTCCTTGACCCTGGAAGGTGCCACTCCCA
CTGTCCTTTCCTAATAAAATGAGGAAATTGCATCGCATTGTCTGAGTAGGTGTCATTCTATTCTGGGGGG
TGGGGTGGGGCAGGACAGCAAGGGGGAGGATTGGGAAGACAATAGCAGGCATGCTGGGGATGGCCCGGGC
TCTATGGCTTCTGAGGCGGAAAGAACCAGCTGGGGCTCTAGGGGGTATCCCC
[124 nt withheld, positions 4043-4166]
C
[32 nt withheld, positions 4168-4199]
CA
[57 nt withheld, positions 4202-4258]
A
[49 nt withheld, positions 4260-4308]
CCTTTGACGTTGGAGTCCACGTTCTTT
[37 nt withheld, positions 4336-4372]
ACCCTATCTCGGTCTATTCTTTTGATTTATAAGGGATTTTGGGGATTTCGGCCTATTGGTTAAAAAATGA
GCTGATTTAACAAAAATTTAACGCGAATTAATTCTGTGGAATGTGTGTCAGTTAGGGTGTGGAAAGTCCC
CAGGCTCCCCAGGCAGGCAGAAGTATGCAAAGCATGCATCTCAATTAGTCAGCAACCAGGTGTGGAAAGT
CCCCAGGCTCCCCAGCAGGCAGAAGTATGCAAAGCATGCATCTCAATTAGTCAGCAACCATAGTCCCGCC
CCTAACTCCGCCCATCCCGCCCCTAACTCCGCCCAGTTCCGCCCATTCTCCGCCCCTAGGCTGACTAATT
TTTTTTATTTATGCAGAGGCCGAGGCCGCCTCTGCCTCTGAGCTATTCCAGAAGTAGTGAGGAGGCTTTT
TTGGAGGCCTAGGCTTTTGCAAAAAGCTCCCGGGAGGTCCACAATGATTGAACAAGATGGATTGCACGCA
GGTTCTCCGGCCGCTTGGGTGGAGAGGCTATTCGGCTATGACTGGGCACAACAGACAATCGGCTGCTCTG
ATGCCGCCGTGTTCCGGCTGTCAGCGCAGGGGCGCCCGGTTCTTTTTGTCAAGACCGACCTGTCCGGTGC
CCTGAATGAACTCCAGGACGAGGCAGCGCGGCTATCGTGGCTGGCCACGACGGGCGTTCCTTGCGCAGCT
GTGCTCGACGTTGTCACTGAAGCGGGAAGGGACTGGCTGCTATTGGGCGAAGTGCCGGGGCAGGATCTCC
TGTCATCTCACCTTGCTCCTGCCGAGAAAGTATCCATCATGGCTGATGCAATGCGGCGGCTGCATACGCT
TGATCCGGCTACCTGCCCATTCGACCACCAAGCGAAACATCGCATCGAGCGAGCACGTACTCGGATGGAA
GCCGGTCTTGTCGATCAGGATGATCTGGACGAAGAGCATCAGGGGCTCGCGCCAGCCGAACTGTTCGCCA
GGCTCAAGGCGCGTATGCCCGACGGCGAGGATCTCGTCGTGACTCATGGCGATGCCTGCTTGCCGAATAT
CATGGTGGAAAATGGCCGCTTTTCTGGATTCATCGACTGTGGCCGGCTGGGTGTGGCGGACCGCTATCAG
GACATAGCGTTGGCTACCCGTGATATTGCTGAAGAGCTTGGCGGCGAATGGGCTGACCGCTTCCTCGTGC
TTTACGGTATCGCCGCTCCCGATTCGCAGCGCATCGCCTTCTATCGCCTTCTTGACGAGTTCTTCTGAGC
GGGACTCTGGGGTTCGAAATGACCGACCAAGCGACGCCCAACCTGCCATCACGAGATTTCGATTCCACCG
CCGCCTTCTATGAAAGGTTGGGCTTCGGAATCGTTTTCCGGGACGCCGGCTGGATGATCCTCCAGCGCGG
GGATCTCATGCTGGAGTTCTTCGCCCACCCCAACTTGTTTATTGCAGCTTATAATGGTTACAAATAAAGC
AATAGCATCACAAATTTCACAAATAAAGCATTTTTTTCACTGCATTCTAGTTGTGGTTTGTCCAAACTCA
TCAATGTATCTTATCATGTCTGTATACCGGATCTTTCCGCTTCCTCGCTCACTGACTCGCTGCGCTCGGT
CGTTCGGCTGCGGCGAGCGGTATCAGCTCACTCAAAGGCGGTAATACGGTTATCCACAGAATCAGGGGAT
AACGCAGGAAAGAACATGTGAGCAAAAGGCCAGCAAAAGGCCAGGAACCGTAAAAAGGCCGCGTTGCTGG
CGTTTTTCCATAGGCTCCGCCCCCCTGACGAGCATCACAAAAATCGACGCTCAAGTCAGAGGTGGCGAAA
CCCGACAGGACTATAAAGATACCAGGCGTTTCCCCCTGGAAGCTCCCTCGTGCGCTCTCCTGTTCCGACC
CTGCCGCTTACCGGATACCTGTCCGCCTTTCTCCCTTCGGGAAGCGTGGCGCTTTCTCAATGCTCACGCT
GTAGGTATCTCAGTTCGGTGTAGGTCGTTCGCTCCAAGCTGGGCTGTGTGCACGAACCCCCCGTTCAGCC
CGACCGCTGCGCCTTATCCGGTAACTATCGTCTTGAGTCCAACCCGGTAAGACACGACTTATCGCCACTG
GCAGCAGCCACTGGTAACAGGATTAGCAGAGCGAGGTATGTAGGCGGTGCTACAGAGTTCTTGAAGTGGT
GGCCTAACTACGGCTACACTAGAAGGACAGTATTTGGTATCTGCGCTCTGCTGAAGCCAGTTACCTTCGG
AAAAAGAGTTGGTAGCTCTTGATCCGGCAAACAAACCACCGCTGGTAGCGGTGGTTTTTTTGTTTGCAAG
CAGCAGATTACGCGCAGAAAAAAAGGATCTCAAGAAGATCCTTTGATCTTTTCTACGGGGTCTGACGCTC
AGTGGAACGAAAACTCACGTTAAGGGATTTTGGTCATGAGATTATCAAAAAGGATCTTCACCTAGATCCT
TTTAAATTAAAAATGAAGTTTTAAATCAATCTAAAGTATATATGAGTAAACTTGGTCTGACAGTTACCAA
TGCTTAATCAGTGAGGCACCTATCTCAGCGATCTGTCTATTTCGTTCATCCATAGTTGCCTGACTCCCCG
TCGTGTAGATAACTACGATACGGGAGGGCTTACCATCTGGCCCCAGTGCTGCAATGATACCGCGAGACCC
ACGCTCACCGGCTCCAGATTTATCAGCAATAAACCAGCCAGCCGGAAGGGCCGAGCGCAGAAGTGGTCCT
GCAACTTTATCCGCCTCCATCCAGTCTATTAATTGTTGCCGGGAAGCTAGAGTAAGTAGTTCGCCAGTTA
ATAGTTTGCGCAACGTTGTTGCCATTGCTACAGGCATCGTGGTGTCACGCTCGTCGTTTGGTATGGCTTC
ATTCAGCTCCGGTTCCCAACGATCAAGGCGAGTTACATGATCCCCCATGTTGTGCAAAAAAGCGGTTAGC
TCCTTCGGTCCTCCGATCGTTGTCAGAAGTAAGTTGGCCGCAGTGTTATCACTCATGGTTATGGCAGCAC
TGCATAATTCTCTTACTGTCATGCCATCCGTAAGATGCTTTTCTGTGACTGGTGAGTACTCAACCAAGTC
ATTCTGAGAATAGTGTATGCGGCGACCGAGTTGCTCTTGCCCGGCGTCAATACGGGATAATACCGCGCCA
CATAGCAGAACTTTAAAAGTGCTCATCATTGGAAAACGTTCTTCGGGGCGAAAACTCTCAAGGATCTTAC
CGCTGTTGAGATCCAGTTCGATGTAACCCACTCGTGCACCCAACTGATCTTCAGCATCTTTTACTTTCAC
CAGCGTTTCTGGGTGAGCAAAAACAGGAAGGCAAAATGCCGCAAAAAAGGGAATAAGGGCGACACGGAAA
TGTTGAATACTCATACTCTTCCTTTTTCAATATTATTGAAGCATTTATCAGGGTTATTGTCTCATGAGCG
GATACATATTTGAATGTATTTAGAAAAATAAACAAATAGGGGTTCCGCGCACATTTCCCCGAAAAGTGCC
ACCTGACGTCAGATCGACGGATCGGGAGATCG
