>Addgene plasmid #18021 | pEF/myc/ER FLIPglu-30uDelta13V | addgene partial sequence | sequence record 23960 | FLIPglu 5'-ggcgtccatcttatctttcg-3'
CATGCGGTACTACTGTAACTGTTCAGTTTTGATGCCTTTATCGTTCAATTCTTTAATCACGTAAGTGGTA
CGTGCTTCTGCAGCCGGATGGCCCGGTTCACCTTTCAGCAGTACGAACTGAATCTGACCGTCTTTGTTCA
GATCCCAACCCTGATTCGCCGCCCAGTGTTTAGCAATCAAATCGCCTTGAATAATGCCGGACTCTTTGGA
GTCAGTGCCAACGTAGTAGGCTTTGTCGTAGCTATCCAGCGCCTTACGAGACGGTTCTTTGTTGAAGAAA
ACCACCGGCACGTTTTGCCCACGCGCTTTCTCAATCACCGTACCCGCAGCTGCCGGGTCAACCAGGTTGA
TTGCCAGTGCCTTCACCCCTTTCGCCAGCAATACGTCGATCTGATCGTTCTGCTTGGACTGGTCATTCTG
AGAATCATTCATCAGCAGCTGAACATCTGGCGCGGCTTTCGCATCTTGCTCAATAGCCTTGCGCACTACA
GACATAAAGTTATCGTCGTACTTATAGATTGTTACACCAATGCGAGTATCAGCGATCCCGGCGGCGGTCA
CGAACTCCAGCAGGACCATGTGATCGCGCTTCTCGTTGGGGTCTTTGCTCAGGGCGGACTGGGTGCTCAG
GTAGTGGTTGTCGGGCAGCAGCACGGGGCCGTCGCCGATGGGGGTGTTCTGCTGGTAGTGGTCGGCGAGC
TGCACGCTGCCGTCCTCGATGTTGTGGCGGATCTTGAAAGTTGGCCTTG
